Addgene plasmid #101475: pDONR221-ZNF682
Purpose: Donor Vector containing ZNF682 transcription factor, part of the Human TFome Collection
Depositing lab: George Church. Depositing organization: Harvard Medical School. Publication: A comprehensive library of human transcription factors for cell fate engineering. Ng AHM, Khoshakhlagh P, Rojo Arias JE, Pasquini G, Wang K, Swiersy A, Shipman SL, Appleton E, Kiaee K, Kohman RE, Vernet A, Dysart M, Leeper K, Saylor W, Huang JY, Graveline A, Taipale J, Hill DE, Vidal M, Melero-Martin JM, Busskamp V, Church GM. Nat Biotechnol. 2021 Apr;39(4):510-519. doi: 10.1038/s41587-020-0742-6. Epub 2020 Nov 30. PubMed 33257861.
Backbone
  Vector backbone: pDONR221
  Backbone manufacturer: Invitrogen
  Vector type: Gateway shuttling vector
Growth in bacteria
  Bacterial resistance: Kanamycin, 50 μg/mL
  Growth temperature: 37°C
  Growth strain: DH5alpha
  Copy number: High Copy
Gene/Insert
  Gene/Insert name: ZNF682 (alt name: O95780 (Uniprot ID))
  Species: H. sapiens (human)
  Mutation: Last nucleotide of stop codon removed to allow for Gateway C-terminal fusions
  Entrez Gene: ZNF682 (a.k.a. BC39498_3)
  Cloning method: Gateway Cloning
  Sequencing primers: 5′ M13F(-21); 3′ M13R
Terms and licenses: Academic/Nonprofit Terms; Industry Terms: Not Available to Industry
Depositor comments: Harvard generated by gene synthesis
How to cite: pDONR221-ZNF682 was a gift from George Church (Addgene plasmid # 101475 ; http://n2t.net/addgene:101475 ; RRID:Addgene_101475)
