[The description below was written by a language model from this plasmid's Addgene catalogue record and pLannotate feature annotations shown in this document.]
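Description:
pDONR221-ZNF682 is a Gateway entry clone built on the Invitrogen pDONR221 backbone. It carries the open reading frame of the human zinc-finger transcription factor ZNF682 and forms part of the Human TFome Collection, a library of human transcription factors assembled for cell fate engineering. The plasmid is about 4 kb and is maintained in E. coli at high copy through a ColE1/pUC-type origin. Selection is with kanamycin, conferred by an aph(3')-Ia aminoglycoside phosphotransferase gene. The record states that the insert was produced by gene synthesis.

The coding sequence lies between attL1 and attL2 sites, the substrates for the LR Clonase reaction, so the ORF can be transferred in a defined orientation and reading frame into any attR-containing destination vector. The last nucleotide of the stop codon has been removed, which lets translation read through attL2-derived sequence into a C-terminal tag or fusion partner supplied by the destination vector. The entry clone has no eukaryotic promoter, so expression depends on the destination vector. rrnB T1 and T2 terminators upstream of attL1 shield the insert from read-through transcription in bacteria. A T7 promoter sits just outside attL2, and M13 forward and reverse primer sites allow the insert to be sequenced.

The automated annotation does not label the insert as ZNF682. It instead marks the first part of the ORF as ZNF720 and a short stretch as a fragment of an engineered zinc-finger domain. These hits probably reflect homology among KRAB zinc-finger proteins rather than a different insert. The small lacI and lacZα fragments are likewise residual backbone matches.
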