Features (pLannotate 1.2.2; 11 found; start..end, strand, type, name):
      1..363     +  CDS            ZNF720: ZN720_HUMAN - Experimental evidence at protein level: Swiss-Prot protein existence level 1. From Homo sapiens (Human).
   1318..1340    +  CDS            CCR5TC (fragment): zinc-finger domain from the CCR5-224 (+) zinc-finger nuclease that recognizes the left half-site target sequence in the human CCR5 gene (Perez et al., 2008; Gross et al., 2013)
   1498..1597    -  protein_bind   attL2: mutant version of attL; recombination site for the Gateway® LR reaction LR Clonase™
   1615..1633    -  promoter       T7 promoter: promoter for bacteriophage T7 RNA polymerase
   1767..2576    +  CDS            KanR: aminoglycoside phosphotransferase; aph(3')-Ia; confers resistance to kanamycin in bacteria or G418 (Geneticin®) in eukaryotes
   2723..3311    +  rep_origin     ori: high-copy-number ColE1/pMB1/pBR322/pUC origin of replication
   3494..3586    +  CDS            lacI (fragment): lac repressor; lacI; The lac repressor binds to the lac operator to inhibit transcription in E. coli. This inhibition can be relieved by adding lactose or isopropyl-β-D-thiogalactopyranoside (IPTG).
   3641..3668    -  terminator     rrnB T2 terminator: transcription terminator T2 from the E. coli rrnB gene
   3800..3843    +  terminator     rrnB T1 terminator: Escherichia coli rrnB; transcription terminator T1 from the E. coli rrnB gene
   3890..3926    -  CDS            lacZα (fragment): LacZα fragment of β-galactosidase; lacZ fragment
   3942..4041    +  protein_bind   attL1: mutant version of attL; recombination site for the Gateway® LR reaction LR Clonase™
>Addgene plasmid #101475 | pDONR221-ZNF682 | depositor full sequence | sequence record 191411 | Full Sequence
ATGGAGCTGCTGACATTCAGAGACGTGACCATCGAGTTCAGCCTGGAAGAGTGGGAGTTCCTGAACCCCG
CCCAGCAGAGCCTGTACAGAAAGGTGATGCTGGAGAACTACAGAAACCTGGTGAGCCTGGGCCTGACCGT
GAGCAAGCCCGAACTGATCAGCAGACTGGAGCAGAGACAGGAGCCTTGGAACGTGAAGAGACACGAAACC
ATCGCCAAGCCCCCTGCCATGAGCAGCCACTACACCGAGGACCTGCTGCCCGAGCAGTGTATGCAGGACA
GCTTCCAGAAGGTCATCCTGAGAAGATACGGCAGCTGCGGCCTGGAGGATCTGCACCTGAGAAAGGACGG
CGAAAACGTGGGCGAGTGCAAAGACCAGAAGGAGATCTACAACGGCCTGAACCAGTGCCTGAGCACCCTG
CCCAGCAAGATCTTCCCCTACAACAAGTGCGTGAAGGTGTTCAGCAAGAGCTCCAACCTGAACAGGGAGA
ACATCAGACACACCACCGAGAAGCTCTTTAAGTGCATGCAGTGTGGCAAAGTGTTCAAGAGCCACAGCGG
CCTGAGCTACCACAAGATCATCCATACCGAGGAGAAGCTGTGCATCTGCGAAGAATGCGGAAAGACCTTC
AAGTGGTTCAGCTATCTGACTAAGCATAAGAGAATTCACACAGGAGAGAAACCATACAAATGTGAGGAGT
GTGGTAAGGCTTTCAACTGGTGCAGCAGCCTGACCAAGCACAAAAGAATCCATACAGGCGAGAAGCCCTA
TAAATGCGAAGAGTGTGGAAAGGCCTTCCACTGGTGCTCTCCCTTCGTGAGACACAAGAAGATTCACACC
GGCGAGAAACCTTACACTTGCGAGGACTGCGGCAGAGCTTTCAATAGACACTCTCACCTGACTAAACACA
AGACAATCCACACAGGGAAGAAACCCTACAAGTGCAAGGAATGTGGCAAGGCATTCAACCACTGCTCCCT
GCTGACCATCCACGAGAGAACACACACAGGCGAAAAACCTTATAAGTGCGAGGAATGCGGCAAAGCCTTC
AACTCCAGCTCTATCCTGACCGAGCATAAGGTGATCCACTCTGGCGAAAAGCCATACAAGTGTGAGAAGT
GCGACAAGGTGTTTAAGAGATTCAGCTACCTGACAAAGCACAAGAGGATCCACACCGGAGAAAAACCCTA
TAAGTGTGAAGAGTGCGGAAAAGCATTCAATTGGAGCAGCATCCTGACAGAGCACAAACGCATTCATACA
GGAGAAAAGCCCTACAATTGTGAAGAATGTGGGAAGGCATTTAACAGATGCAGCCACCTGACCCGGCACA
AAAAGATTCATACCGCCGTGAAGCGGTACAAATGCGAGGAGTGCGGCAAGGCTTTTAAGAGGTGCTCCCA
CCTGAACGAGCACAAGCGGGTGCAGAGGGGAGAGAAGAGCTGCAAGTACAAGAAGTGTGGCGAGGCCTTC
AATCACTGCAGCAACCTGACCACCTATACCCAGCTTTCTTGTACAAAGTTGGCATTATAAGAAAGCATTG
CTTATCAATTTGTTGCAACGAACAGGTCACTATCAGTCAAAATAAAATCATTATTTGCCATCCAGCTGAT
ATCCCCTATAGTGAGTCGTATTACATGGTCATAGCTGTTTCCTGGCAGCTCTGGCCCGTGTCTCAAAATC
TCTGATGTTACATTGCACAAGATAAAAATATATCATCATGAACAATAAAACTGTCTGCTTACATAAACAG
TAATACAAGGGGTGTTATGAGCCATATTCAACGGGAAACGTCGAGGCCGCGATTAAATTCCAACATGGAT
GCTGATTTATATGGGTATAAATGGGCTCGCGATAATGTCGGGCAATCAGGTGCGACAATCTATCGCTTGT
ATGGGAAGCCCGATGCGCCAGAGTTGTTTCTGAAACATGGCAAAGGTAGCGTTGCCAATGATGTTACAGA
TGAGATGGTCAGACTAAACTGGCTGACGGAATTTATGCCTCTTCCGACCATCAAGCATTTTATCCGTACT
CCTGATGATGCATGGTTACTCACCACTGCGATCCCCGGAAAAACAGCATTCCAGGTATTAGAAGAATATC
CTGATTCAGGTGAAAATATTGTTGATGCGCTGGCAGTGTTCCTGCGCCGGTTGCATTCGATTCCTGTTTG
TAATTGTCCTTTTAACAGCGATCGCGTATTTCGTCTCGCTCAGGCGCAATCACGAATGAATAACGGTTTG
GTTGATGCGAGTGATTTTGATGACGAGCGTAATGGCTGGCCTGTTGAACAAGTCTGGAAAGAAATGCATA
AACTTTTGCCATTCTCACCGGATTCAGTCGTCACTCATGGTGATTTCTCACTTGATAACCTTATTTTTGA
CGAGGGGAAATTAATAGGTTGTATTGATGTTGGACGAGTCGGAATCGCAGACCGATACCAGGATCTTGCC
ATCCTATGGAACTGCCTCGGTGAGTTTTCTCCTTCATTACAGAAACGGCTTTTTCAAAAATATGGTATTG
ATAATCCTGATATGAATAAATTGCAGTTTCATTTGATGCTCGATGAGTTTTTCTAATCAGAATTGGTTAA
TTGGTTGTAACACTGGCAGAGCATTACGCTGACTTGACGGGACGGCGCAAGCTCATGACCAAAATCCCTT
AACGTGAGTTACGCGTCGTTCCACTGAGCGTCAGACCCCGTAGAAAAGATCAAAGGATCTTCTTGAGATC
CTTTTTTTCTGCGCGTAATCTGCTGCTTGCAAACAAAAAAACCACCGCTACCAGCGGTGGTTTGTTTGCC
GGATCAAGAGCTACCAACTCTTTTTCCGAAGGTAACTGGCTTCAGCAGAGCGCAGATACCAAATACTGTT
CTTCTAGTGTAGCCGTAGTTAGGCCACCACTTCAAGAACTCTGTAGCACCGCCTACATACCTCGCTCTGC
TAATCCTGTTACCAGTGGCTGCTGCCAGTGGCGATAAGTCGTGTCTTACCGGGTTGGACTCAAGACGATA
GTTACCGGATAAGGCGCAGCGGTCGGGCTGAACGGGGGGTTCGTGCACACAGCCCAGCTTGGAGCGAACG
ACCTACACCGAACTGAGATACCTACAGCGTGAGCTATGAGAAAGCGCCACGCTTCCCGAAGGGAGAAAGG
CGGACAGGTATCCGGTAAGCGGCAGGGTCGGAACAGGAGAGCGCACGAGGGAGCTTCCAGGGGGAAACGC
CTGGTATCTTTATAGTCCTGTCGGGTTTCGCCACCTCTGACTTGAGCGTCGATTTTTGTGATGCTCGTCA
GGGGGGCGGAGCCTATGGAAAAACGCCAGCAACGCGGCCTTTTTACGGTTCCTGGCCTTTTGCTGGCCTT
TTGCTCACATGTTCTTTCCTGCGTTATCCCCTGATTCTGTGGATAACCGTATTACCGCCTTTGAGTGAGC
TGATACCGCTCGCCGCAGCCGAACGACCGAGCGCAGCGAGTCAGTGAGCGAGGAAGCGGAAGAGCGCCCA
ATACGCAAACCGCCTCTCCCCGCGCGTTGGCCGATTCATTAATGCAGCTGGCACGACAGGTTTCCCGACT
GGAAAGCGGGCAGTGAGCGCAACGCAATTAATACGCGTACCGCTAGCCAGGAAGAGTTTGTAGAAACGCA
AAAAGGCCATCCGTCAGGATGGCCTTCTGCTTAGTTTGATGCCTGGCAGTTTATGGCGGGCGTCCTGCCC
GCCACCCTCCGGGCCGTTGCTTCACAACGTTCAAATCCGCTCCCGGCGGATTTGTCCTACTCAGGAGAGC
GTTCACCGACAAACAACAGATAAAACGAAAGGCCCAGTCTTCCGACTGAGCCTTTCGTTTTATTTGATGC
CTGGCAGTTCCCTACTCTCGCGTTAACGCTAGCATGGATGTTTTCCCAGTCACGACGTTGTAAAACGACG
GCCAGTCTTAAGCTCGGGCCCCAAATAATGATTTTATTTTGACTGATAGTGACCTGTTCGTTGCAACAAA
TTGATGAGCAATGCTTTTTTATAATGCCAACTTTGTACAAAAAAGCAGGCTTA
