>Addgene plasmid #101475 | pDONR221-ZNF682 | depositor partial sequence | sequence record 191412 | insert
ATGGAGCTGCTGACATTCAGAGACGTGACCATCGAGTTCAGCCTGGAAGAGTGGGAGTTCCTGAACCCCG
CCCAGCAGAGCCTGTACAGAAAGGTGATGCTGGAGAACTACAGAAACCTGGTGAGCCTGGGCCTGACCGT
GAGCAAGCCCGAACTGATCAGCAGACTGGAGCAGAGACAGGAGCCTTGGAACGTGAAGAGACACGAAACC
ATCGCCAAGCCCCCTGCCATGAGCAGCCACTACACCGAGGACCTGCTGCCCGAGCAGTGTATGCAGGACA
GCTTCCAGAAGGTCATCCTGAGAAGATACGGCAGCTGCGGCCTGGAGGATCTGCACCTGAGAAAGGACGG
CGAAAACGTGGGCGAGTGCAAAGACCAGAAGGAGATCTACAACGGCCTGAACCAGTGCCTGAGCACCCTG
CCCAGCAAGATCTTCCCCTACAACAAGTGCGTGAAGGTGTTCAGCAAGAGCTCCAACCTGAACAGGGAGA
ACATCAGACACACCACCGAGAAGCTCTTTAAGTGCATGCAGTGTGGCAAAGTGTTCAAGAGCCACAGCGG
CCTGAGCTACCACAAGATCATCCATACCGAGGAGAAGCTGTGCATCTGCGAAGAATGCGGAAAGACCTTC
AAGTGGTTCAGCTATCTGACTAAGCATAAGAGAATTCACACAGGAGAGAAACCATACAAATGTGAGGAGT
GTGGTAAGGCTTTCAACTGGTGCAGCAGCCTGACCAAGCACAAAAGAATCCATACAGGCGAGAAGCCCTA
TAAATGCGAAGAGTGTGGAAAGGCCTTCCACTGGTGCTCTCCCTTCGTGAGACACAAGAAGATTCACACC
GGCGAGAAACCTTACACTTGCGAGGACTGCGGCAGAGCTTTCAATAGACACTCTCACCTGACTAAACACA
AGACAATCCACACAGGGAAGAAACCCTACAAGTGCAAGGAATGTGGCAAGGCATTCAACCACTGCTCCCT
GCTGACCATCCACGAGAGAACACACACAGGCGAAAAACCTTATAAGTGCGAGGAATGCGGCAAAGCCTTC
AACTCCAGCTCTATCCTGACCGAGCATAAGGTGATCCACTCTGGCGAAAAGCCATACAAGTGTGAGAAGT
GCGACAAGGTGTTTAAGAGATTCAGCTACCTGACAAAGCACAAGAGGATCCACACCGGAGAAAAACCCTA
TAAGTGTGAAGAGTGCGGAAAAGCATTCAATTGGAGCAGCATCCTGACAGAGCACAAACGCATTCATACA
GGAGAAAAGCCCTACAATTGTGAAGAATGTGGGAAGGCATTTAACAGATGCAGCCACCTGACCCGGCACA
AAAAGATTCATACCGCCGTGAAGCGGTACAAATGCGAGGAGTGCGGCAAGGCTTTTAAGAGGTGCTCCCA
CCTGAACGAGCACAAGCGGGTGCAGAGGGGAGAGAAGAGCTGCAAGTACAAGAAGTGTGGCGAGGCCTTC
AATCACTGCAGCAACCTGACCACCTA
